>Addgene plasmid #90056 | LThT-pHG165 | addgene full sequence | sequence record 178371 | Addgene NGS Result
CCGGGAATTCCGACACCATCGAATGGTGCAAAACCTTTCGCGGTATGGCATGATAGCGCCCGGAAGAGAG
TCAATTCAGGGTGGTGAATGTGAAACCAGTAACGTTATACGATGTCGCAGAGTATGCCGGTGTCTCTTAT
CAGACCGTTTCCCGCGTGGTGAACCAGGCCAGCCACGTTTCTGCGAAAACGCGGGAAAAAGTGGAAGCGG
CGATGGCGGAGCATGGATTTTCCCCTTCCCGCTCTGCGCGCGCTATGCGTGGGCAAAGCGATAAAGTGGT
CGCCATCATTGTTACCCGTCTGGATTCGTTGTCAGAAAATCTCGCCGTTCAAACCATGCTGCCAGCGTTC
TATGAACAAGGTTACGACCCAATCATGATGGAAAGTCAGTTTTCCCCGCAATTAGTTGCCGAACATTTGG
GAGTGCTGAAACGGCGTAATATCGACGGCGTAGTGCTGTTCGGTTTTACTGGCATAACAGAAGAAATGTT
AGCCCACTGGCAGTCATCGCTGGTTCTGCTGGCGCGTGACGCAAAAGGCTTTGCTTCGGTCTGTTATGAC
GACGAAGGGGCAATCAAAATCCTGATGCAACGGCTGTATGACCAGGGGCATCGTAATATCAGTTATCTCG
GCGTGCCGCACAGTGACGTGACAACCGGTAAGCGACGTCACGAAGCCTACCTGGCGTTCTGCAAAGCGCA
TAAACTGCATCCCGTTGCCGCCCTGCCAGGGCTTGCTATGAAGCAAGGCTATGAGAACGTTGCAAAAGTG
ATTACGCCTGAAACTACCGCCTTACTGTGCGCAACCGACACGCTGGCACTTGGCGCAAGTAAATACCTGC
AAGAGCAACGCATCGACACCTTGCAACTGGCGAGCGTCGGTAATACGCCGTTAATGAAATTCCTCCATCC
GGAGATCGTAACCGTAGATCCCGGTTACGCCGAAGCTGGACGCCAGGCGGCTTGCCAGTTGATCGCGCAG
GTAACCGGGCGCAGCGAACCGCAACAAATCATCATCCCCGCCACCCTGTCCTGATGACCTGAGGCCGATA
CTGTCGTCGTCCCCTCAAACTGGCAGATGCACGGTTACGATGCGCCCATCTACACCAACGTGACCTATCC
CATTAGGTCAATCCGCCGTTTGTTCCCACGGAGAATCCGACGGGTTGTTACTCGCTCACATTTAATGTTG
ATGAAAGCTGGCTACAGGAAGGCCAGACGCGAATTATTTTTGATGGCGTTGGAATTCGTAATCATGGTCA
TAGCTGTTTCCTGTGTGAAATTGTTATCCGCTCACAATTCCACACAACATACGAGCCGGAAGCATAAAGT
GTAAAGCCTGGGGTGCCTAATGAGTGAGCTAACTCACATTAATTGCGTTGCGCTCACTGCCCGCTTTCCA
GTCGGGAAACCTGTCGTGCCAGCTGCATTAATGAATCGGCCAACGCGCGGGGAGAGGCGGTTTGCGTATT
GGCCGTTAACGGCGGGCAGCGTTGGGTCCTGGCCACGGGTGCGCATGATCGTGCTCCTGTCGTTGAGGAC
CCGGCTAGGCTGGCGGGGTTGCCTTACTGGTTAGCAGAATGAATCACCGATACGCGAGCGAACGTGAAGC
GACTGCTGCTGCAAAACGTCTGCGACCTGAGCAACAACATGAATGGTCTTCGGTTTCCGTGTTTCGTAAA
GTCTGGAAACGCGGAAGTCAGCGCCCTGCACCATTATGTTCCGGATCTGCATCGCAGGATGCTGCTGGCT
ACCCTGTGGAACACCTACATCTGTATTAACGAAGCGCTGGCATTGACCCTGAGTGATTTTTCTCTGGTCC
CGCCGCATCCATACCGCCAGTTGTTTACCCTCACAACGTTCCAGTAACCGGGCATGTTCATCATCAGTAA
CCCGTATCGTGAGCATCCTCTCTCGTTTCATCGGTATCATTACCCCCATGAACAGAAATCCCCCTTACAC
GGAGGCATCAGTGACCAAACAGGAAAAAACCGCCCTTAACATGGCCCGCTTTATCAGAAGCCAGACATTA
ACGCTTCTGGAGAAACTCAACGAGCTGGACGCGGATGAACAGGCAGACATCTGTGAATCGCTTCACGACC
ACGCTGATGAGCTTTACCGCAGCTGCCTCGCGCGTTTCGGTGATGACGGTGAAAACCTCTGACACATGCA
GCTCCCGGAGACGGTCACAGCTTGTCTGTAAGCGGATGCCGGGAGCAGACAAGCCCGTCAGGGCGCGTCA
GCGGGTGTTGGCGGGTGTCGGGGCGCAGCCATGACCCAGTCACGTAGCGATAGCGGAGTGTATACTGGCT
TAACTATGCGGCATCAGAGCAGATTGTACTGAGAGTGCACCATATGCGGTGTGAAATACCGCACAGATGC
GTAAGGAGAAAATACCGCATCAGGCGCTCTTCCGCTTCCTCGCTCACTGACTCGCTGCGCTCGGTCGTTC
GGCTGCGGCGAGCGGTATCAGCTCACTCAAAGGCGGTAATACGGTTATCCACAGAATCAGGGGATAACGC
AGGAAAGAACATGTGAGCAAAAGGCCAGCAAAAGGCCAGGAACCGTAAAAAGGCCGCGTTGCTGGCGTTT
TTCCATAGGCTCCGCCCCCCTGACGAGCATCACAAAAATCGACGCTCAAGTCAGAGGTGGCGAAACCCGA
CAGGACTATAAAGATACCAGGCGTTTCCCCCTGGAAGCTCCCTCGTGCGCTCTCCTGTTCCGACCCTGCC
GCTTACCGGATACCTGTCCGCCTTTCTCCCTTCGGGAAGCGTGGCGCTTTCTCATAGCTCACGCTGTAGG
TATCTCAGTTCGGTGTAGGTCGTTCGCTCCAAGCTGGGCTGTGTGCACGAACCCCCCGTTCAGCCCGACC
GCTGCGCCTTATCCGGTAACTATCGTCTTGAGTCCAACCCGGTAAGACACGACTTATCGCCACTGGCAGC
AGCCACTGGTAACAGGATTAGCAGAGCGAGGTATGTAGGCGGTGCTACAGAGTTCTTGAAGTGGTGGCCT
AACTACGGCTACACTAGAAGGACAGTATTTGGTATCTGCGCTCTGCTGAAGCCAGTTACCTTCGGAAAAA
GAGTTGGTAGCTCTTGATCCGGCAAACAAACCACCGCTGGTAGCGGTGGTTTTTTTGTTTGCAAGCAGCA
GATTACGCGCAGAAAAAAAGGATCTCAAGAAGATCCTTTGATCTTTTCTACGGGGTCTGACGCTCAGTGG
AACGAAAACTCACGTTAAGGGATTTTGGTCATGAGATTATCAAAAAGGATCTTCACCTAGATCCTTTTAA
ATTAAAAATGAAGTTTTAAATCAATCTAAAGTATATATGAGTAAACTTGGTCTGACAGTTACCAATGCTT
AATCAGTGAGGCACCTATCTCAGCGATCTGTCTATTTCGTTCATCCATAGTTGCCTGACTCCCCGTCGTG
TAGATAACTACGATACGGGAGGGCTTACCATCTGGCCCCAGTGCTGCAATGATACCGCGAGACCCACGCT
CACCGGCTCCAGATTTATCAGCAATAAACCAGCCAGCCGGAAGGGCCGAGCGCAGAAGTGGTCCTGCAAC
TTTATCCGCCTCCATCCAGTCTATTAATTGTTGCCGGGAAGCTAGAGTAAGTAGTTCGCCAGTTAATAGT
TTGCGCAACGTTGTTGCCATTGCTACAGGCATCGTGGTGTCACGCTCGTCGTTTGGTATGGCTTCATTCA
GCTCCGGTTCCCAACGATCAAGGCGAGTTACATGATCCCCCATGTTGTGCAAAAAAGCGGTTAGCTCCTT
CGGTCCTCCGATCGTTGTCAGAAGTAAGTTGGCCGCAGTGTTATCACTCATGGTTATGGCAGCACTGCAT
AATTCTCTTACTGTCATGCCATCCGTAAGATGCTTTTCTGTGACTGGTGAGTACTCAACCAAGTCATTCT
GAGAATAGTGTATGCGGCGACCGAGTTGCTCTTGCCCGGCGTCAATACGGGATAATACCGCGCCACATAG
CAGAACTTTAAAAGTGCTCATCATTGGAAAACGTTCTTCGGGGCGAAAACTCTCAAGGATCTTACCGCTG
TTGAGATCCAGTTCGATGTAACCCACTCGTGCACCCAACTGATCTTCAGCATCTTTTACTTTCACCAGCG
TTTCTGGGTGAGCAAAAACAGGAAGGCAAAATGCCGCAAAAAAGGGAATAAGGGCGACACGGAAATGTTG
AATACTCATACTCTTCCTTTTTCAATATTATTGAAGCATTTATCAGGGTTATTGTCTCATGAGCGGATAC
ATATTTGAATGTATTTAGAAAAATAAACAAATAGGGGTTCCGCGCACATTTCCCCGAAAAGTGCCACCTG
ACGTCTAAGAAACCATTATTATCATGACATTAACCTATAAAAATAGGCGTATCACGAGGCCCTTTCGTCT
TCAAGAATCCGTTAACGGCATTCGCCATTCAGGCTGCGCAACTGTTGGGAAGGGCGATCGGTGCGGGCCT
CTTCGCTATTACGCCAGCTGGCGAAAGGGGGATGTGCTGCAAGGCGATTAAGTTGGGTAACGCCAGGGTT
TTCCCAGTCACGACGTTGTAAAACGACGGCCAGTGCCAAGCTTGGCTGCAGGTCGACGGATCC
Features (pLannotate 1.2.2; 14 found; start..end, strand, type, name):
     12..89      +  promoter       lacIq promoter: lacI (mutant); In the lacIq allele, a single base change in the promoter boosts expression of the lacI gene about 10-fold.
    102..1031    +  CDS            treR: TRER_ECOLI - Experimental evidence at protein level: Swiss-Prot protein existence level 1. Repressor of the treBC operon. It is able to bind trehalose- 6-phosphate and trehalose. From Escherichia coli (strain K12).
   1038..1240    +  CDS            lacZ (fragment): β-galactosidase; lacZ
   1281..1297    -  protein_bind   lac operator: The lac repressor binds to the lac operator to inhibit transcription in E. coli. This inhibition can be relieved by adding lactose or isopropyl-β-D-thiogalactopyranoside (IPTG). lac repressor encoded by lacI
   1305..1335    -  promoter       lac promoter: promoter for the E. coli lac operon
   1350..1371    -  protein_bind   CAP binding site: CAP binding activates transcription in the presence of cAMP. E. coli catabolite activator protein
   1384..1472    -  CDS            lacI (fragment): lac repressor; lacI; The lac repressor binds to the lac operator to inhibit transcription in E. coli. This inhibition can be relieved by adding lactose or isopropyl-β-D-thiogalactopyranoside (IPTG).
   1574..1954    -  CDS            YPB1_ECOLX: Protein predicted: Swiss-Prot protein existence level 4. From Escherichia coli.
   1971..2162    +  CDS            rop: Rop protein, which maintains plasmids at low copy number; rop
   2264..2404    +  misc_feature   bom: basis of mobility region from pBR322
   2590..3178    -  rep_origin     ori: high-copy-number ColE1/pMB1/pBR322/pUC origin of replication
   3349..4209    -  CDS            AmpR: β-lactamase; bla; confers resistance to ampicillin, carbenicillin, and related antibiotics
   4210..4314    -  promoter       AmpR promoter: bla
   4431..4585    -  CDS            lacZα (fragment): LacZα fragment of β-galactosidase; lacZ fragment
