[The description below was written by a language model from this plasmid's Addgene catalogue record and pLannotate feature annotations shown in this document.]
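Description:
LThT-pHG165 is a low-copy bacterial expression plasmid built on the pHG165 backbone and designed for constitutive production of a synthetic chimeric transcription repressor in E. coli. The 4.6 kb sequence carries a ColE1/pMB1-type origin together with the rop gene, whose product holds plasmid copy number down, which is consistent with the low-copy designation in the record. A pBR322-derived bom (basis of mobility) region is also present. Selection is by ampicillin through the β-lactamase gene under its own promoter.

The insert, LThT, fuses the DNA-binding domain of E. coli LacI to the linker region and regulatory domain of E. coli TreR, the trehalose operon repressor that binds trehalose and trehalose-6-phosphate. The resulting protein would be expected to recognise lac operator DNA while responding to TreR ligands rather than to lactose analogues. It is transcribed from the lacIq promoter, a single-base mutant of the lacI promoter that raises expression roughly tenfold and needs no inducer. The depositor notes that the open reading frame begins with GTG, an alternative start codon in E. coli. Automated annotation labels most of the coding region as treR and does not separately mark the short LacI-derived N-terminal portion. The remaining annotated features appear to be backbone remnants rather than functional payload: lacZ and lacZα fragments, a lac promoter with its operator and CAP binding site, and a small lacI fragment. Beyond constitutive expression of the chimera, the record does not state a specific application, though such LacI/GalR-family hybrids are generally suited to studying repressor function and allosteric regulation.
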