Addgene plasmid #90056: LThT-pHG165
Purpose: Constitutive expression of a chimeric LacI:TreR transcription repressor
Depositing lab: Liskin Swint-Kruse. Depositing organization: University of Kansas Medical Center.
Backbone
  Vector backbone: pHG165
  Backbone manufacturer: PMID: 3012611
  Vector type: Bacterial Expression
Growth in bacteria
  Bacterial resistance: Ampicillin, 100 μg/mL
  Growth temperature: 37°C
  Growth strain: DH5alpha
  Copy number: Low Copy
Gene/Insert
  Gene/Insert name: LThT
  Species: Synthetic
  Promoter: Iq
  Cloning method: Ligation Independent Cloning
Terms and licenses: Academic/Nonprofit Terms; Industry Terms: Not Available to Industry
Depositor comments: E. coli LacI DNA binding domain, E. coli TreR linker region, and TreR regulatory domain . The start codon of these genes is GTG, which is an alternative MET start codon in E. coli.
How to cite: LThT-pHG165 was a gift from Liskin Swint-Kruse (Addgene plasmid # 90056 ; http://n2t.net/addgene:90056 ; RRID:Addgene_90056)
